Addgene plasmid #118582: pET22b-ecDHFR-G51PEKN
Purpose: Bacterial expression of E.coli DHFR G51PEKN mutant
Depositing lab: Stephen Benkovic. Depositing organization: Pennsylvania State University. Publication: Functional significance of evolving protein sequence in dihydrofolate reductase from bacteria to humans. Liu CT, Hanoian P, French JB, Pringle TH, Hammes-Schiffer S, Benkovic SJ. Proc Natl Acad Sci U S A. 2013 Jun 18;110(25):10159-64. doi: 10.1073/pnas.1307130110. Epub 2013 Jun 3. PubMed 23733948.
Backbone
  Vector backbone: pET22b
  Backbone manufacturer: Novagen
  Backbone size w/o insert (bp): 5493
  Vector type: Bacterial Expression
Growth in bacteria
  Bacterial resistance: Ampicillin, 100 μg/mL
  Growth temperature: 37°C
  Growth strain: DH5alpha
  Copy number: Unknown
Gene/Insert
  Gene/Insert name: DHFR (alt names: dihydrofolate reductase; folA)
  Species: E.coli
  Insert size (bp): 489
  Mutation: G51 mutated to P51; Glu-Lys-Asn residues inserted between residues 51 and 52 of wild-type ecDHF
  Promoter: T7
  Cloning method: Restriction Enzyme; 5′ cloning site NdeI (unknown if destroyed); 3′ cloning site BamHI (unknown if destroyed)
  Sequencing primers: 5′ TAATACGACTCACTATAGGG
Terms and licenses: Academic/Nonprofit Terms; Industry Terms: Not Available to Industry
How to cite: pET22b-ecDHFR-G51PEKN was a gift from Stephen Benkovic (Addgene plasmid # 118582 ; http://n2t.net/addgene:118582 ; RRID:Addgene_118582)
