[The description below was written by a language model from this plasmid's Addgene catalogue record and pLannotate feature annotations shown in this document.]
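Description:
pET22b-ecDHFR-G51PEKN is a bacterial expression plasmid built on the Novagen pET22b backbone and carrying a mutant form of the Escherichia coli dihydrofolate reductase gene (folA). The backbone replicates from a ColE1/pBR322-type origin and retains the rop gene and bom region, which are typical of pBR322-derived pET vectors. It is selected with ampicillin through the β-lactamase (AmpR) cassette. An f1 origin is also present, allowing single-stranded DNA production with helper phage. The short TcR fragments and the predicted ORF annotated in the backbone are pBR322 remnants rather than functional markers.

The roughly 489 bp insert was cloned between NdeI and BamHI. Use of NdeI, together with the feature map showing folA directly downstream of the ribosome binding site, suggests that the pelB leader of pET22b was removed. Transcription is driven by a T7 promoter with an adjacent lac operator, followed by the T7 gene 10 ribosome binding site and ending at the T7 terminator. The plasmid-encoded lacI repressor keeps expression off until IPTG is added, in a host that supplies T7 RNA polymerase. A vector-derived His-tag sequence lies downstream of the insert, but the record does not state whether it is fused in frame to DHFR or preceded by a stop codon.

The encoded enzyme has Gly51 replaced by proline, with Glu-Lys-Asn inserted between residues 51 and 52 of the wild-type protein. The associated study examined how DHFR sequence changes from bacteria to humans affect function. The plasmid serves to overproduce this variant in E. coli, presumably for purification and enzymological characterisation.
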