Features (pLannotate 1.2.2; 19 found; start..end, strand, type, name):
     26..73      -  terminator     T7 terminator: transcription terminator for bacteriophage T7 RNA polymerase
     81..130     -  CDS            SET1 (fragment): solubility-enhancement tag derived from T7 phage gene 10B
    140..157     -  CDS            9xHis (fragment): 9xHis affinity tag
    207..692     -  CDS            folA: DYR_ECOLI - Also known as tmrA. Experimental evidence at protein level: Swiss-Prot protein existence level 1. Key enzyme in folate metabolism. Catalyzes an essential reaction for de novo glycine and purine synthesis, and for DNA precursor synthesis. From Escherichia coli (strain K12).
    700..722     -  RBS            RBS: efficient ribosome binding site from bacteriophage T7 gene 10 (Olins and Rangwala, 1989)
    737..761     -  protein_bind   lac operator: The lac repressor binds to the lac operator to inhibit transcription in E. coli. This inhibition can be relieved by adding lactose or isopropyl-β-D-thiogalactopyranoside (IPTG). lac repressor encoded by lacI
    762..780     -  promoter       T7 promoter: promoter for bacteriophage T7 RNA polymerase
    802..1081    +  CDS            TcR (fragment): tetracycline efflux protein; tet; confers resistance to tetracycline
   1089..1166    +  promoter       lacI promoter: lacI
   1167..2249    +  CDS            lacI: lac repressor; lacI; The lac repressor binds to the lac operator to inhibit transcription in E. coli. This inhibition can be relieved by adding lactose or isopropyl-β-D-thiogalactopyranoside (IPTG).
   2262..2283    +  protein_bind   CAP binding site: CAP binding activates transcription in the presence of cAMP. E. coli catabolite activator protein
   2298..2589    +  CDS            TcR (fragment): tetracycline efflux protein; tet; confers resistance to tetracycline
   2661..3041    -  CDS            YPB1_ECOLX: Protein predicted: Swiss-Prot protein existence level 4. From Escherichia coli.
   3058..3249    +  CDS            rop: Rop protein, which maintains plasmids at low copy number; rop
   3351..3490    +  misc_feature   bom: basis of mobility region from pBR322
   3676..4264    -  rep_origin     ori: high-copy-number ColE1/pMB1/pBR322/pUC origin of replication
   4435..5295    -  CDS            AmpR: β-lactamase; bla; confers resistance to ampicillin, carbenicillin, and related antibiotics
   5296..5400    -  promoter       AmpR promoter: bla
   5453..5881    -  rep_origin     f1 ori (sequence partly withheld): f1 bacteriophage origin of replication; arrow indicates direction of (+) strand synthesis
>Addgene plasmid #118582 | pET22b-ecDHFR-G51PEKN | addgene full sequence | sequence record 229499 | Addgene NGS Result
ATCCGGATATAGTTCCTCCTTTCAGCAAAAAACCCCTCAAGACCCGTTTAGAGGCCCCAAGGGGTTATGC
TAGTTATTGCTCAGCGGTGGCAGCAGCCAACTCAGCTTCCTTTCGGGCTTTGTTAGCAGCCGGATCTCAG
TGGTGGTGGTGGTGGTGCTCGAGTGCGGCCGCAAGCTTGTCGACGGAGCTCGAATTCGGATCCTTAACGA
CGCTCGAGGATTTCGAAACAATAGCTATGCGAGTTCTGCGCATCAGCATCGTGGAATTCGCTGAATACCG
ATTCCCAGTCATCCGGCTCGTAATCCGGAAAATGGGTGTCGCCTTCCACTTCTGCATCGATATGCGTCAG
ATACAGTTTTTGCGCTTTTGGCAAGAACTGTTCATAAACGCGTCCGCCGCCAATCACCATGATTTCTGGT
ACGTCACCACACGCCGCGATGGCTTCGTCGACCGATTTAACCCAGGTAACCCGATCATCGGTCCCGGGTT
GACTGCTGAGGATAATATTTTTGCGGCCGGGCAAAGGCCTGTTTTTTTCTGGGATTGATTCCCAGGTATG
GCGCCCCATAATCACGGGTTTATTTAAGGTGTTGCGTTTAAACCAGGCGAGATCGGCAGGCAGGTTCCAT
GGCATGGCGTTTTCCATGCCGATAACGCGATCTACCGCTAGCGCCGCAATCAGACTGATCATATGTATAT
CTCCTTCTTAAAGTTAAACAAAATTATTTCTAGAGGGGAATTGTTATCCGCTCACAATTCCCCTATAGTG
AGTCGTATTAATTTCGCGGGATCGAGATCTCGATCCTCTACGCCGGACGCATCGTGGCCGGCATCACCGG
CGCCACAGGTGCGGTTGCTGGCGCCTATATCGCCGACATCACCGATGGGGAAGATCGGGCTCGCCACTTC
GGGCTCATGAGCGCTTGTTTCGGCGTGGGTATGGTGGCAGGCCCCGTGGCCGGGGGACTGTTGGGCGCCA
TCTCCTTGCATGCACCATTCCTTGCGGCGGCGGTGCTCAACGGCCTCAACCTACTACTGGGCTGCTTCCT
AATGCAGGAGTCGCATAAGGGAGAGCGTCGAGATCCCGGACACCATCGAATGGCGCAAAACCTTTCGCGG
TATGGCATGATAGCGCCCGGAAGAGAGTCAATTCAGGGTGGTGAATGTGAAACCAGTAACGTTATACGAT
GTCGCAGAGTATGCCGGTGTCTCTTATCAGACCGTTTCCCGCGTGGTGAACCAGGCCAGCCACGTTTCTG
CGAAAACGCGGGAAAAAGTGGAAGCGGCGATGGCGGAGCTGAATTACATTCCCAACCGCGTGGCACAACA
ACTGGCGGGCAAACAGTCGTTGCTGATTGGCGTTGCCACCTCCAGTCTGGCCCTGCACGCGCCGTCGCAA
ATTGTCGCGGCGATTAAATCTCGCGCCGATCAACTGGGTGCCAGCGTGGTGGTGTCGATGGTAGAACGAA
GCGGCGTCGAAGCCTGTAAAGCGGCGGTGCACAATCTTCTCGCGCAACGCGTCAGTGGGCTGATCATTAA
CTATCCGCTGGATGACCAGGATGCCATTGCTGTGGAAGCTGCCTGCACTAATGTTCCGGCGTTATTTCTT
GATGTCTCTGACCAGACACCCATCAACAGTATTATTTTCTCCCATGAAGACGGTACGCGACTGGGCGTGG
AGCATCTGGTCGCATTGGGTCACCAGCAAATCGCGCTGTTAGCGGGCCCATTAAGTTCTGTCTCGGCGCG
TCTGCGTCTGGCTGGCTGGCATAAATATCTCACTCGCAATCAAATTCAGCCGATAGCGGAACGGGAAGGC
GACTGGAGTGCCATGTCCGGTTTTCAACAAACCATGCAAATGCTGAATGAGGGCATCGTTCCCACTGCGA
TGCTGGTTGCCAACGATCAGATGGCGCTGGGCGCAATGCGCGCCATTACCGAGTCCGGGCTGCGCGTTGG
TGCGGATATCTCGGTAGTGGGATACGACGATACCGAAGACAGCTCATGTTATATCCCGCCGTTAACCACC
ATCAAACAGGATTTTCGCCTGCTGGGGCAAACCAGCGTGGACCGCTTGCTGCAACTCTCTCAGGGCCAGG
CGGTGAAGGGCAATCAGCTGTTGCCCGTCTCACTGGTGAAAAGAAAAACCACCCTGGCGCCCAATACGCA
AACCGCCTCTCCCCGCGCGTTGGCCGATTCATTAATGCAGCTGGCACGACAGGTTTCCCGACTGGAAAGC
GGGCAGTGAGCGCAACGCAATTAATGTAAGTTAGCTCACTCATTAGGCACCGGGATCTCGACCGATGCCC
TTGAGAGCCTTCAACCCAGTCAGCTCCTTCCGGTGGGCGCGGGGCATGACTATCGTCGCCGCACTTATGA
CTGTCTTCTTTATCATGCAACTCGTAGGACAGGTGCCGGCAGCGCTCTGGGTCATTTTCGGCGAGGACCG
CTTTCGCTGGAGCGCGACGATGATCGGCCTGTCGCTTGCGGTATTCGGAATCTTGCACGCCCTCGCTCAA
GCCTTCGTCACTGGTCCCGCCACCAAACGTTTCGGCGAGAAGCAGGCCATTATCGCCGGCATGGCGGCCC
CACGGGTGCGCATGATCGTGCTCCTGTCGTTGAGGACCCGGCTAGGCTGGCGGGGTTGCCTTACTGGTTA
GCAGAATGAATCACCGATACGCGAGCGAACGTGAAGCGACTGCTGCTGCAAAACGTCTGCGACCTGAGCA
ACAACATGAATGGTCTTCGGTTTCCGTGTTTCGTAAAGTCTGGAAACGCGGAAGTCAGCGCCCTGCACCA
TTATGTTCCGGATCTGCATCGCAGGATGCTGCTGGCTACCCTGTGGAACACCTACATCTGTATTAACGAA
GCGCTGGCATTGACCCTGAGTGATTTTTCTCTGGTCCCGCCGCATCCATACCGCCAGTTGTTTACCCTCA
CAACGTTCCAGTAACCGGGCATGTTCATCATCAGTAACCCGTATCGTGAGCATCCTCTCTCGTTTCATCG
GTATCATTACCCCCATGAACAGAAATCCCCCTTACACGGAGGCATCAGTGACCAAACAGGAAAAAACCGC
CCTTAACATGGCCCGCTTTATCAGAAGCCAGACATTAACGCTTCTGGAGAAACTCAACGAGCTGGACGCG
GATGAACAGGCAGACATCTGTGAATCGCTTCACGACCACGCTGATGAGCTTTACCGCAGCTGCCTCGCGC
GTTTCGGTGATGACGGTGAAAACCTCTGACACATGCAGCTCCCGGAGACGGTCACAGCTTGTCTGTAAGC
GGATGCCGGGAGCAGACAAGCCCGTCAGGGCGCGTCAGCGGGTGTTGGCGGGTGTCGGGGCGCAGCCATG
ACCCAGTCACGTAGCGATAGCGGAGTGTATACTGGCTTAACTATGCGGCATCAGAGCAGATTGTACTGAG
AGTGCACCATTGCGGTGTGAAATACCGCACAGATGCGTAAGGAGAAAATACCGCATCAGGCGCTCTTCCG
CTTCCTCGCTCACTGACTCGCTGCGCTCGGTCGTTCGGCTGCGGCGAGCGGTATCAGCTCACTCAAAGGC
GGTAATACGGTTATCCACAGAATCAGGGGATAACGCAGGAAAGAACATGTGAGCAAAAGGCCAGCAAAAG
GCCAGGAACCGTAAAAAGGCCGCGTTGCTGGCGTTTTTCCATAGGCTCCGCCCCCCTGACGAGCATCACA
AAAATCGACGCTCAAGTCAGAGGTGGCGAAACCCGACAGGACTATAAAGATACCAGGCGTTTCCCCCTGG
AAGCTCCCTCGTGCGCTCTCCTGTTCCGACCCTGCCGCTTACCGGATACCTGTCCGCCTTTCTCCCTTCG
GGAAGCGTGGCGCTTTCTCATAGCTCACGCTGTAGGTATCTCAGTTCGGTGTAGGTCGTTCGCTCCAAGC
TGGGCTGTGTGCACGAACCCCCCGTTCAGCCCGACCGCTGCGCCTTATCCGGTAACTATCGTCTTGAGTC
CAACCCGGTAAGACACGACTTATCGCCACTGGCAGCAGCCACTGGTAACAGGATTAGCAGAGCGAGGTAT
GTAGGCGGTGCTACAGAGTTCTTGAAGTGGTGGCCTAACTACGGCTACACTAGAAGGACAGTATTTGGTA
TCTGCGCTCTGCTGAAGCCAGTTACCTTCGGAAAAAGAGTTGGTAGCTCTTGATCCGGCAAACAAACCAC
CGCTGGTAGCGGTGGTTTTTTTGTTTGCAAGCAGCAGATTACGCGCAGAAAAAAAGGATCTCAAGAAGAT
CCTTTGATCTTTTCTACGGGGTCTGACGCTCAGTGGAACGAAAACTCACGTTAAGGGATTTTGGTCATGA
GATTATCAAAAAGGATCTTCACCTAGATCCTTTTAAATTAAAAATGAAGTTTTAAATCAATCTAAAGTAT
ATATGAGTAAACTTGGTCTGACAGTTACCAATGCTTAATCAGTGAGGCACCTATCTCAGCGATCTGTCTA
TTTCGTTCATCCATAGTTGCCTGACTCCCCGTCGTGTAGATAACTACGATACGGGAGGGCTTACCATCTG
GCCCCAGTGCTGCAATGATACCGCGAGACCCACGCTCACCGGCTCCAGATTTATCAGCAATAAACCAGCC
AGCCGGAAGGGCCGAGCGCAGAAGTGGTCCTGCAACTTTATCCGCCTCCATCCAGTCTATTAATTGTTGC
CGGGAAGCTAGAGTAAGTAGTTCGCCAGTTAATAGTTTGCGCAACGTTGTTGCCATTGCTGCAGGCATCG
TGGTGTCACGCTCGTCGTTTGGTATGGCTTCATTCAGCTCCGGTTCCCAACGATCAAGGCGAGTTACATG
ATCCCCCATGTTGTGCAAAAAAGCGGTTAGCTCCTTCGGTCCTCCGATCGTTGTCAGAAGTAAGTTGGCC
GCAGTGTTATCACTCATGGTTATGGCAGCACTGCATAATTCTCTTACTGTCATGCCATCCGTAAGATGCT
TTTCTGTGACTGGTGAGTACTCAACCAAGTCATTCTGAGAATAGTGTATGCGGCGACCGAGTTGCTCTTG
CCCGGCGTCAATACGGGATAATACCGCGCCACATAGCAGAACTTTAAAAGTGCTCATCATTGGAAAACGT
TCTTCGGGGCGAAAACTCTCAAGGATCTTACCGCTGTTGAGATCCAGTTCGATGTAACCCACTCGTGCAC
CCAACTGATCTTCAGCATCTTTTACTTTCACCAGCGTTTCTGGGTGAGCAAAAACAGGAAGGCAAAATGC
CGCAAAAAAGGGAATAAGGGCGACACGGAAATGTTGAATACTCATACTCTTCCTTTTTCAATATTATTGA
AGCATTTATCAGGGTTATTGTCTCATGAGCGGATACATATTTGAATGTATTTAGAAAAATAAACAAATAG
GGGTTCCGCGCACATTTCCCCGAAAAGTGCCACCTAAATTGTAAGCGTTAATATTTTGTTAAAATTCGCG
TTAAATTTTTGTTAAATCAGCTCATTTTTTAACCAATAGGCCGAAATCGGCAAAATCCCTTATAAATCAA
AAGAATAGACCGAGATAGGGT
[37 nt withheld, positions 5552-5588]
AAAGAACGTGGACTCCAACGTCAAAGG
[49 nt withheld, positions 5616-5664]
T
[91 nt withheld, positions 5666-5756]
G
[124 nt withheld, positions 5758-5881]
CCCATTCGCCA
