>Addgene plasmid #118582 | pET22b-ecDHFR-G51PEKN | depositor partial sequence | sequence record 223957 | T7 forward
ATTTTGTTTAACTTTAAGAAGGAGATATACATATGATCAGTCTGATTGCGGCGCTAGCGGTAGATCGCGT
TATCGGCATGGAAAACGCCATGCCATGGAACCTGCCTGCCGATCTCGCCTGGTTTAAACGCAACACCTTA
AATAAACCCGTGATTATGGGGCGCCATACCTGGGAATCAATCCCAGAAAAAAACAGGCCTTTGCCCGGCC
GCAAAAATATTATCCTCAGCAGTCAACCCGGGACCGATGATCGGGTTACCTGGGTTAAATCGGTCGACGA
AGCCATCGCGGCGTGTGGTGACGTACCAGAAATCATGGTGATTGGCGGCGGACGCGTTTATGAACAGTTC
TTGCCAAAAGCGCAAAAACTGTATCTGACGCATATCGATGCAGAAGTGGAAGGCGACACCCATTTTCCGG
ATTACGAGCCGGATGACTGGGAATCGGTATTCAGCGAATTCCACGATGCTGATGCGCAGAACTCGCATAG
CTATTGTTTCGAAATCCTCGAGCGTCGTTAAGGATCCGAATTCGAGCTCCGTCGACAAGCTTGCGGCCGC
ACTCGAGCACCACCACCACCACCACTGAGATCCGGCTGCTAACAAAGCCCGAAAGGAAGCTGAGTTGGCT
GCTGCCACCGCTGAGCAATAACTAGCATAACCCCTTGGGGCCTCTAAACGGGTCTTGAGGGGTTTTTTGC
TGAAAGGAGGAACTATATCCGGATTGGCGAATGGGACGCGCCCTGTAGCGGCG
